Addgene plasmid #130224: pRDAX-EMMI-022 IRES-E[T337A](H-I)//Esp3I
Purpose: EMMA Kit # 1000000119 extension
Depositing lab: Gary Lewin. Depositing organization: Max-Delbrueck-Centrum fuer Molekulare Medizin (MDC).
Backbone
  Vector backbone: custom built
  Vector type: Synthetic Biology
Growth in bacteria
  Bacterial resistance: Kanamycin, 50 μg/mL
  Growth temperature: 37°C
  Growth strain: DH5alpha
  Copy number: High Copy
Gene/Insert
  Gene/Insert name: IRES-E[T337A]
  Species: viral
  Mutation: T337A
  Cloning method: Restriction Enzyme; 5′ cloning site unknown (unknown if destroyed); 3′ cloning site unknown (unknown if destroyed)
Terms and licenses: Academic/Nonprofit Terms; Industry Terms: Not Available to Industry
How to cite: pRDAX-EMMI-022 IRES-E[T337A](H-I)//Esp3I was a gift from Gary Lewin (Addgene plasmid # 130224 ; http://n2t.net/addgene:130224 ; RRID:Addgene_130224)
