[The description below was written by a language model from this plasmid's Addgene catalogue record and pLannotate feature annotations shown in this document.]
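Description:
pRDAX-EMMI-022 IRES-E[T337A](H-I)//Esp3I is a small (about 2.4 kb) synthetic-biology part plasmid deposited as an extension to the EMMA modular assembly kit. It sits on a custom-built minimal backbone that is propagated in E. coli at high copy through a ColE1/pUC-type origin and selected with kanamycin. The resistance cassette is annotated as an aph(3')-Ia aminoglycoside phosphotransferase coding sequence (scored as a fragment by the annotation tool) driven by the E. coli cat promoter. The origin and marker are bracketed by the phage T3Te and T7Te early terminators and the bidirectional tonB terminator, an arrangement that typically insulates the cloned part from backbone transcription and vice versa.

The payload is an internal ribosome entry site of viral origin, which the feature table identifies as the encephalomyocarditis virus (EMCV) IRES, spanning roughly 590 bp. An IRES allows cap-independent translation initiation, so that a second open reading frame can be expressed from the same mRNA as an upstream gene in mammalian cells. The record lists a T337A change; since the element is non-coding, this is presumably a nucleotide substitution, but the record does not explain its purpose. The name suggests that the part occupies the H-to-I position of the assembly scheme and is released with the type IIS enzyme Esp3I, though the catalogue fields list the cloning sites as unknown and the feature table does not annotate them. The plasmid carries no promoter, coding sequence or polyadenylation signal for eukaryotic expression, so it serves as a donor of the IRES module for building multi-part, bicistronic expression vectors rather than as an expression construct in its own right.
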