Features (pLannotate 1.2.2; 7 found; start..end, strand, type, name):
     19..605     +  misc_feature   IRES2: internal ribosome entry site (IRES) of the encephalomyocarditis virus (EMCV)
    693..722     +  terminator     T3Te terminator: phage T3 early transcription terminator
    744..1331    +  rep_origin     ori: high-copy-number ColE1/pMB1/pBR322/pUC origin of replication
   1343..1370    -  terminator     T7Te terminator: phage T7 early transcription terminator
   1393..2206    -  CDS            KanR (fragment): aminoglycoside phosphotransferase; aph(3')-Ia; confers resistance to kanamycin in bacteria or G418 (Geneticin®) in eukaryotes
   2207..2309    -  promoter       cat promoter: promoter of the E. coli cat gene encoding chloramphenicol acetyltransferase
   2310..2341    -  terminator     tonB terminator: bidirectional E. coli tonB-P14 transcription terminator
>Addgene plasmid #130224 | pRDAX-EMMI-022 IRES-E[T337A](H-I)//Esp3I | addgene full sequence | sequence record 271315 | Addgene NGS Result
AGGCTAGATAGATAGCCGCCCCTCTCCCTCCCCCCCCCCTAACGTTACTGGCCGAAGCCGCTTGGAATAA
GGCCGGTGTGCGTTTGTCTATATGTTATTTTCCACCATATTGCCGTCTTTTGGCAATGTGAGGGCCCGGA
AACCTGGCCCTGTCTTCTTGACGAGCATTCCTAGGGGTCTTTCCCCTCTCGCCAAAGGAATGCAAGGTCT
GTTGAATGTCGTGAAGGAAGCAGTTCCTCTGGTAGCTTCTTGAAGACAAACAACGTCTGTAGCGACCCTT
TGCAGGCAGCGGAACCCCCCACCTGGCGACAGGTGCCTCTGCGGCCAAAAGCCACGTGTATAAGATACAC
CAGCAAAGGCGGCACAACCCCAGTGCCACGTTGTGAGTTGGATAGTTGTGGAAAGAGTCAAATGGCTCTC
CTCAAGCGTATTCAACAAGGGGCTGAAGGATGCCCAGAAGGTACCCCATTGTATGGGATCTGATCTGGGG
CCTCGGTACACATGCTTTACATGTGTTTAGTCGAGGTTAAAAAAACGTCTAGGCCCCCCGAACCACGGGG
ACGTGGTTTTCCTTTGAAAAACACGATGATAATATGGCCACAACCATGGCGTCGAGACGAAACGAATTCA
AGCTTGATATCATTCAGGACGAGCCTCAGACTCCAGCGTAACTGGACTGCAATCAACTCACTGGCTCACC
TTCACGGGTGGGCCTTTCTTCGGTAGAAAATCAAAGGATCTTCTTGAGATCCTTTTTTTCTGCGCGTAAT
CTGCTGCTTGCAAACAAAAAAACCACCGCTACCAGCGGTGGTTTGTTTGCCGGATCAAGAGCTACCAACT
CTTTTTCCGAGGTAACTGGCTTCAGCAGAGCGCAGATACCAAATACTGTTCTTCTAGTGTAGCCGTAGTT
AGGCCACCACTTCAAGAACTCTGTAGCACCGCCTACATACCTCGCTCTGCTAATCCTGTTACCAGTGGCT
GCTGCCAGTGGCGATAAGTCGTGTCTTACCGGGTTGGACTCAAGACGATAGTTACCGGATAAGGCGCAGC
GGTCGGGCTGAACGGGGGGTTCGTGCACACAGCCCAGCTTGGAGCGAACGACCTACACCGAACTGAGATA
CCTACAGCGTGAGCTATGAGAAAGCGCCACGCTTCCCGAAGGGAGAAAGGCGGACAGGTATCCGGTAAGC
GGCAGGGTCGGAACAGGAGAGCGCACGAGGGAGCTTCCAGGGGGAAACGCCTGGTATCTTTATAGTCCTG
TCGGGTTTCGCCACCTCTGACTTGAGCATCGATTTTTGTGATGCTCGTCAGGGGGGCGGAGCCTATGGAA
AAACGCCAGCAACGCAGAAAGGCCCACCCGAAGGTGAGCCAGGTGATTACATTTGGGCCCTCAGAAAAAC
TCATCGAGCATCAAGTGAAACTGCAATTTATTCATATCAGGATTATCAATACCATATTTTTGAAAAAGCC
GTTTCTGTAATGAAGGAGAAAACTCACCGAGGCAGTTCCATAGGATGGCAAGATCCTGGTATCGGTCTGC
GATTCCGACTCGTCCAACATCAATACAACCTATTAATTTCCCCTCGTCAAAAATAAGGTTATCAAGTGAG
AAATCACCATGAGTGACGACTGAATCCGGTGAGAATGGCAAAAGCTTATGCATTTCTTTCCAGACTTGTT
CAACAGGCCAGCCATTACGCTCGTCATCAAAATCACTCGCACCAACCAAACCGTTATTCATTCGTGATTG
CGCCTGAGCGAGACGAAATACGCGATCGCCGTTAAAAGGACAATTACAAACAGGAATCGAATGCAACCGG
CGCAGGAACACTGCCAGCGCATCAACAATATTTTCACCTGAATCAGGATATTCTTCTAATACCTGGAATG
CTGTTTTCCCTGGGATCGCAGTGGTGAGTAACCATGCATCATCAGGAGTACGGATAAAATGCTTGATGGT
CGGAAGAGGCATAAATTCCGTCAGCCAGTTTAGCCTGACCATCTCATCTGTAACATCATTGGCAACGCTA
CCTTTGCCATGTTTCAGAAACAACTCTGGCGCATCGGGCTTCCCATACAATCGATAGATTGTCGCACCTG
ATTGCCCGACATTATCGCGAGCCCATTTATACCCATATAAATCAGCATCCATGTTGGAATTTAATCGCGG
CCTCGAGCAAGACGTTTCCCGTTGAATATGGCTCATTTTAGCTTCCTTAGCTCCTGAAAATCTCGATAAC
TCAAAAAATACGCCCGGTAGTGATCTTATTTCATTATGGTGAAAGTTGGAACCTCTTACGTGCCGATCAA
GTCAAAAGCCTCCGGTCGGAGGCTTTTGACTTTCTGCTATGGAGGTCAGGTATGATTTAAATGGTCAGTA
TTGAGCGATATCTAGAGAATTCGTCACGTCTCG
